Addgene plasmid #230213: AiP12470 - pAAV-AiE0510h-minBG-SYFP2-WPRE3-BGHpA (Alias: CN2470)
Purpose: AiE0510h is an enhancer sequence, designed to drive AAV-mediated transgene expression in specific populations of brain cells
Depositing lab: Allen Institute for Brain Science & Boaz Levi. Depositing organization: Allen Institute. Publication: A suite of enhancer AAVs and transgenic mouse lines for genetic access to cortical cell types. Ben-Simon Y, Hooper M, Narayan S, Daigle TL, Dwivedi D, Way SW, Oster A, Stafford DA, Mich JK, Taormina MJ, Martinez RA, Opitz-Araya X, Roth JR, Alexander JR, Allen S, Amster A, Arbuckle J, Ayala A, Baker PM, Bakken TE, Barcelli T, Barta S, Bendrick J, Bertagnolli D, Bielstein C, Bishwakarma P, Bowlus J, Boyer G, Brouner K, Casian B, Casper T, Chakka AB, Chakrabarty R, Chance RK, Chavan S, Clark M, Colbert K, Collman F, Daniel S, Departee M, DiValentin P, Donadio N, Dotson N, Egdorf T, Fliss T, Gabitto M, Garcia J, Gary A, Gasperini M, Gloe J, Goldy J, Gore BB, Graybuck L, Greisman N, Haeseleer F, Halterman C, Haradon Z, Hastings SD, Helback O, Ho W, Hockemeyer D, Huang C, Huff S, Hunker A, Johansen N, Jones D, Juneau Z, Kalmbach B, Kannan M, Khem S, Kussick E, Kutsal R, Larsen R, Lee C, Lee AY, Leibly M, Lenz GH, Li S, Liang E, Lusk N, Madigan Z, Malloy J, Malone J, McCue R, Melchor J, Mollenkopf T, Moosman S, Morin E, Newman D, Ng L, Ngo K, Omstead V, Otto S, Oyama A, Pena N, Pham T, Phillips E, Pom CA, Potekhina L, Ransford S, Ray PL, Rette D, Reynoldson C, Rimorin C, Rocha D, Ruiz A, Sanchez REA, Sawyer L, Sedeno-Cortes A, Sevigny JP, Shapovalova N, Shepard N, Shulga L, Sigler AR, Siverts L, Soliman S, Somasundaram S, Staats B, Stewart K, Szelenyi E, Tieu M, Trader C, Tran A, van Velthoven CTJ, Walker M, Wang Y, Weed N, Wirthlin M, Wood T, Wynalda B, Yao Z, Zhou T, Ariza J, Dee N, Reding M, Ronellenfitch K, Mufti S, Sunkin SM, Smith KA, Esposito L, Waters J, Thyagarajan B, Yao S, Lein ES, Zeng H, Levi BP, Ngai J, Ting JT, Tasic B. Cell. 2025 May 16:S0092-8674(25)00513-6. doi: 10.1016/j.cell.2025.05.002. PubMed 40403729.
Backbone
  Vector backbone: pAAV2
  Vector type: AAV
Growth in bacteria
  Bacterial resistance: Ampicillin, 100 μg/mL
  Growth temperature: 37°C
  Growth strain: NEB Stable
  Copy number: High Copy
Gene/Insert
  Gene/Insert name: SYFP2
  Species: Synthetic
  Promoter: minBG
  Cloning method: Gibson Cloning
Terms and licenses: Academic/Nonprofit Terms; Industry Terms: Not Available to Industry
How to cite: AiP12470 - pAAV-AiE0510h-minBG-SYFP2-WPRE3-BGHpA (Alias: CN2470) was a gift from Allen Institute for Brain Science & Boaz Levi (Addgene plasmid # 230213 ; http://n2t.net/addgene:230213 ; RRID:Addgene_230213)
