[The description below was written by a language model from this plasmid's Addgene catalogue record and pLannotate feature annotations shown in this document.]
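Description:
AiP12470 - pAAV-AiE0510h-minBG-SYFP2-WPRE3-BGHpA (alias CN2470) is a 4,778 nt AAV transfer plasmid built on a pAAV2 backbone and used to produce recombinant adeno-associated virus for gene delivery to brain cells. It is maintained in bacteria as a high-copy plasmid through a ColE1/pUC-type origin and is selected with ampicillin via the β-lactamase gene and its own promoter. An f1 phage origin is also present, along with short remnants of pBR322 bom and rop sequences that appear to be backbone leftovers. The catalogue lists a recombination-deficient growth strain, which is common for plasmids carrying repeat-rich ITRs.

The packaged genome lies between AAV2 inverted terminal repeats. The feature table annotates the downstream ITR in full, while the upstream one is detected only as two short fragments. Within the ITRs, the enhancer AiE0510h sits upstream of the minimal beta-globin promoter (minBG), which has little activity by itself, so expression depends largely on the enhancer. Neither the enhancer nor minBG is annotated in the feature table, but the unannotated stretch between the upstream ITR and the reporter is where they would be expected. This pair drives SYFP2, a rapidly maturing monomeric yellow fluorescent protein derived from Aequorea victoria. Downstream is WPRE3, a shortened woodchuck hepatitis virus posttranscriptional element (annotated as two WPRE fragments) that boosts transcript expression, followed by a bovine growth hormone polyadenylation signal.

The construct serves as an enhancer-reporter AAV, with yellow fluorescence marking the brain cell populations in which AiE0510h is active. It belongs to a larger enhancer AAV collection for genetic access to cortical cell types. The record does not state which specific cell population this enhancer targets.
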