Features (pLannotate 1.2.2; 14 found; start..end, strand, type, name):
     12..39      +  repeat_region  AAV2 ITR (fragment): inverted terminal repeat of adeno-associated virus serotype 2 inverted
     68..95      +  repeat_region  AAV2 ITR (fragment): inverted terminal repeat of adeno-associated virus serotype 2 inverted
    796..1512    +  CDS            SYFP2: SYFP2 is a basic (constitutively fluorescent) yellow fluorescent protein published in 2006, derived from Aequorea victoria. It is reported to be a very rapidly-maturing monomer with moderate acid sensitivity.
   1552..1709    +  misc_feature   WPRE (fragment): woodchuck hepatitis virus posttranscriptional regulatory element
   1715..1795    +  misc_feature   WPRE (fragment): woodchuck hepatitis virus posttranscriptional regulatory element
   1812..1923    +  polyA_signal   bGH poly(A) signal: bovine growth hormone polyadenylation signal
   2041..2181    +  repeat_region  AAV2 ITR: inverted terminal repeat of adeno-associated virus serotype 2 inverted
   2186..2237    -  misc_feature   bom (fragment): basis of mobility region from pBR322
   2256..2711    +  rep_origin     f1 ori (sequence partly withheld): f1 bacteriophage origin of replication; arrow indicates direction of (+) strand synthesis
   2712..2761    -  misc_feature   bom (fragment): basis of mobility region from pBR322
   2863..2898    -  CDS            rop (fragment): Rop protein, which maintains plasmids at low copy number; rop
   2993..3097    +  promoter       AmpR promoter: bla
   3098..3958    +  CDS            AmpR: β-lactamase; bla; confers resistance to ampicillin, carbenicillin, and related antibiotics
   4129..4717    +  rep_origin     ori: high-copy-number ColE1/pMB1/pBR322/pUC origin of replication
>Addgene plasmid #230213 | AiP12470 - pAAV-AiE0510h-minBG-SYFP2-WPRE3-BGHpA (Alias: CN2470) | addgene full sequence | sequence record 473522 | Addgene NGS Result
CCTGCAGGCAGCTGCGCGCTCGCTCGCTCACTGAGGCCGCCCGGGCGTCGGGCGACCTTTGGTCGCCCGG
CCTCAGTGAGCGAGCGAGCGCGCAGAGAGGGAGTGGCCAACTCCATCACTAGGGGTTCCTGCGGCCGCAC
GCGTTGGCCCCATACTTAAACTAAGTTTACTAGTTATGCTTCTTTTAGTTTTTTCTAAAAAACAGTATTA
TTTTGTGAGGGCTCTTAAGATGCAGAGACTGGTATCTTCTGATATGAGAAGTCATAGTCCAGATGTTCTG
AATCACATCTAGGGAAGAATAGAGATTCTCAGAGAGGAGAGTTAGACCAGGAACATTCTAACACTAGCTC
TCTGACCGTTTTTGGTTGTTTTTCTTTTTTTTTTTTTCAGAAGCAAAGGCAATTTCCACTGGAAACACAG
CAGTCAGCATATCTTTCTAACACCAGTTCCCAGCCACACGTCCCTAGATAATCTATTGCGTTGACTCCTT
CCTGACAGCTGAGCCAAGCCTGCTGATGTGGAGTTGAGTTTTCCGTTGAATGCTAAGTTGGCAAAAACTT
GGCAACAATCCTGAATTTGCTGAGAGCAAAGCCTGTTAAAGCATACTGTGGGTTGCACAGGGATTTAGAG
TTACGTAGCAAAAGCAATTATTTCACCAACAACTGAATGAGTGAAATAGGCTGCCCATTTCACAGAGAGC
TCGGGCTGGGCATAAAAGTCAGGGCAGAGCCATCTATTGCTTACATTTGCTTCTGGGATCCAGATCTTTC
GAAGCTAGCGCTACCGGTCGCCACCATGGTGAGCAAGGGCGAGGAGCTGTTCACCGGGGTGGTGCCCATC
CTGGTCGAGCTGGACGGCGACGTAAACGGCCACAAGTTCAGCGTGTCCGGCGAGGGCGAGGGCGATGCCA
CCTACGGCAAGCTGACCCTGAAGCTGATCTGCACCACCGGCAAGCTGCCCGTGCCCTGGCCCACCCTCGT
GACCACCCTGGGCTACGGCGTGCAGTGCTTCGCCCGCTACCCCGACCACATGAAGCAGCACGACTTCTTC
AAGTCCGCCATGCCCGAAGGCTACGTCCAGGAGCGCACCATCTTCTTCAAGGACGACGGCAACTACAAGA
CCCGCGCCGAGGTGAAGTTCGAGGGCGACACCCTGGTGAACCGCATCGAGCTGAAGGGCATCGACTTCAA
GGAGGACGGCAACATCCTGGGGCACAAGCTGGAGTACAACTACAACAGCCACAACGTCTATATCACCGCC
GACAAGCAGAAGAACGGCATCAAGGCCAACTTCAAGATCCGCCACAACATCGAGGACGGCGGCGTGCAGC
TCGCCGACCACTACCAGCAGAACACCCCCATCGGCGACGGCCCCGTGCTGCTGCCCGACAACCACTACCT
GAGCTACCAGTCCAAGCTGAGCAAAGACCCCAACGAGAAGCGCGATCACATGGTCCTGCTGGAGTTCGTG
ACCGCCGCCGGGATCACTCTCGGCATGGACGAGCTGTACAAGTAAGTCGACGGCGCGCCGCGGCCGCGAA
TTCGATATCATAATCAACCTCTGGATTACAAAATTTGTGAAAGATTGACTGGTATTCTTAACTATGTTGC
TCCTTTTACGCTATGTGGATACGCTGCTTTAATGCCTTTGTATCATGCTATTGCTTCCCGTATGGCTTTC
ATTTTCTCCTCCTTGTATAAATCCTGGTTAGTTCTTGCCACGGCGGAACTCATCGCCGCCTGCCTTGCCC
GCTGCTGGACAGGGGCTCGGCTGTTGGGCACTGACAATTCCGTGGCTCGAGAGATCTTCGACTGTGCCTT
CTAGTTGCCAGCCATCTGTTGTTTGCCCCTCCCCCGTGCCTTCCTTGACCCTGGAAGGTGCCACTCCCAC
TGTCCTTTCCTAATAAAATGAGGAAATTGCATCGCATTGTCTGAGTAGGTGTCATTCTATTCTGGGGGGT
GGGGTGGGGCAGGACAGCAAGGGGGAGGATTGGGAAGACAATAGCAGGCATGAGATCTCACGTGCGGACC
GAGCGGCCGCAGGAACCCCTAGTGATGGAGTTGGCCACTCCCTCTCTGCGCGCTCGCTCGCTCACTGAGG
CCGGGCGACCAAAGGTCGCCCGACGCCCGGGCTTTGCCCGGGCGGCCTCAGTGAGCGAGCGAGCGCGCAG
CTGCCTGCAGGGGCGCCTGATGCGGTATTTTCTCCTTACGCATCTGTGCGGTATTTCACACCGCATA
[95 nt withheld, positions 2238-2332]
T
[46 nt withheld, positions 2334-2379]
C
[141 nt withheld, positions 2381-2521]
CCTTTGACGTTGGAGTCCACGTTCTTT
[37 nt withheld, positions 2549-2585]
ACTCTATCTCGGGCTATTCTTTTGATTTATAAGGGATTTTGCCGATTTCGGTCTATTGGTTAAAAAATGA
GCTGATTTAACAAAAATTTAACGCGAATTTTAACAAAATATTAACGTTTACAATTTTATGGTGCACTCTC
AGTACAATCTGCTCTGATGCCGCATAGTTAAGCCAGCCCCGACACCCGCCAACACCCGCTGACGCGCCCT
GACGGGCTTGTCTGCTCCCGGCATCCGCTTACAGACAAGCTGTGACCGTCTCCGGGAGCTGCATGTGTCA
GAGGTTTTCACCGTCATCACCGAAACGCGCGAGACGAAAGGGCCTCGTGATACGCCTATTTTTATAGGTT
AATGTCATGATAATAATGGTTTCTTAGACGTCAGGTGGCACTTTTCGGGGAAATGTGCGCGGAACCCCTA
TTTGTTTATTTTTCTAAATACATTCAAATATGTATCCGCTCATGAGACAATAACCCTGATAAATGCTTCA
ATAATATTGAAAAAGGAAGAGTATGAGTATTCAACATTTCCGTGTCGCCCTTATTCCCTTTTTTGCGGCA
TTTTGCCTTCCTGTTTTTGCTCACCCAGAAACGCTGGTGAAAGTAAAAGATGCTGAAGATCAGTTGGGTG
CACGAGTGGGTTACATCGAACTGGATCTCAACAGCGGTAAGATCCTTGAGAGTTTTCGCCCCGAAGAACG
TTTTCCAATGATGAGCACTTTTAAAGTTCTGCTATGTGGCGCGGTATTATCCCGTATTGACGCCGGGCAA
GAGCAACTCGGTCGCCGCATACACTATTCTCAGAATGACTTGGTTGAGTACTCACCAGTCACAGAAAAGC
ATCTTACGGATGGCATGACAGTAAGAGAATTATGCAGTGCTGCCATAACCATGAGTGATAACACTGCGGC
CAACTTACTTCTGACAACGATCGGAGGACCGAAGGAGCTAACCGCTTTTTTGCACAACATGGGGGATCAT
GTAACTCGCCTTGATCGTTGGGAACCGGAGCTGAATGAAGCCATACCAAACGACGAGCGTGACACCACGA
TGCCTGTAGCAATGGCAACAACGTTGCGCAAACTATTAACTGGCGAACTACTTACTCTAGCTTCCCGGCA
ACAATTAATAGACTGGATGGAGGCGGATAAAGTTGCAGGACCACTTCTGCGCTCGGCCCTTCCGGCTGGC
TGGTTTATTGCTGATAAATCTGGAGCCGGTGAGCGTGGGTCTCGCGGTATCATTGCAGCACTGGGGCCAG
ATGGTAAGCCCTCCCGTATCGTAGTTATCTACACGACGGGGAGTCAGGCAACTATGGATGAACGAAATAG
ACAGATCGCTGAGATAGGTGCCTCACTGATTAAGCATTGGTAACTGTCAGACCAAGTTTACTCATATATA
CTTTAGATTGATTTAAAACTTCATTTTTAATTTAAAAGGATCTAGGTGAAGATCCTTTTTGATAATCTCA
TGACCAAAATCCCTTAACGTGAGTTTTCGTTCCACTGAGCGTCAGACCCCGTAGAAAAGATCAAAGGATC
TTCTTGAGATCCTTTTTTTCTGCGCGTAATCTGCTGCTTGCAAACAAAAAAACCACCGCTACCAGCGGTG
GTTTGTTTGCCGGATCAAGAGCTACCAACTCTTTTTCCGAAGGTAACTGGCTTCAGCAGAGCGCAGATAC
CAAATACTGTTCTTCTAGTGTAGCCGTAGTTAGGCCACCACTTCAAGAACTCTGTAGCACCGCCTACATA
CCTCGCTCTGCTAATCCTGTTACCAGTGGCTGCTGCCAGTGGCGATAAGTCGTGTCTTACCGGGTTGGAC
TCAAGACGATAGTTACCGGATAAGGCGCAGCGGTCGGGCTGAACGGGGGGTTCGTGCACACAGCCCAGCT
TGGAGCGAACGACCTACACCGAACTGAGATACCTACAGCGTGAGCTATGAGAAAGCGCCACGCTTCCCGA
AGGGAGAAAGGCGGACAGGTATCCGGTAAGCGGCAGGGTCGGAACAGGAGAGCGCACGAGGGAGCTTCCA
GGGGGAAACGCCTGGTATCTTTATAGTCCTGTCGGGTTTCGCCACCTCTGACTTGAGCGTCGATTTTTGT
GATGCTCGTCAGGGGGGCGGAGCCTATGGAAAAACGCCAGCAACGCGGCCTTTTTACGGTTCCTGGCCTT
TTGCTGGCCTTTTGCTCACATGT
